Addgene plasmid #116306: pHAGE-EGFR-T263I
Purpose: Lentiviral expression of EGFR T263I
Depositing lab: Gordon Mills & Kenneth Scott. Depositing organization: Baylor College of Medicine. Publication: Systematic Functional Annotation of Somatic Mutations in Cancer. Ng PK, Li J, Jeong KJ, Shao S, Chen H, Tsang YH, Sengupta S, Wang Z, Bhavana VH, Tran R, Soewito S, Minussi DC, Moreno D, Kong K, Dogruluk T, Lu H, Gao J, Tokheim C, Zhou DC, Johnson AM, Zeng J, Ip CKM, Ju Z, Wester M, Yu S, Li Y, Vellano CP, Schultz N, Karchin R, Ding L, Lu Y, Cheung LWT, Chen K, Shaw KR, Meric-Bernstam F, Scott KL, Yi S, Sahni N, Liang H, Mills GB. Cancer Cell. 2018 Mar 12;33(3):450-462.e10. doi: 10.1016/j.ccell.2018.01.021. PubMed 29533785.
Backbone
  Vector backbone: pHAGE
  Vector type: Lentiviral
Growth in bacteria
  Bacterial resistance: Ampicillin, 100 μg/mL
  Growth temperature: 37°C
  Growth strain: Stbl3
  Copy number: High Copy
Gene/Insert
  Gene/Insert name: EGFR
  Species: H. sapiens (human)
  Mutation: T263I
  Entrez Gene: EGFR (a.k.a. ERBB, ERBB1, ERRP, HER1, NISBD2, NNCIS, PIG61, mENA)
  Cloning method: Gateway Cloning
Terms and licenses: Academic/Nonprofit Terms; Industry Terms: Not Available to Industry
How to cite: pHAGE-EGFR-T263I was a gift from Gordon Mills & Kenneth Scott (Addgene plasmid # 116306 ; http://n2t.net/addgene:116306 ; RRID:Addgene_116306)
