[The description below was written by a language model from this plasmid's Addgene catalogue record and pLannotate feature annotations shown in this document.]
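Description:
pHAGE-EGFR-T263I is an HIV-1-derived lentiviral expression plasmid built on the pHAGE backbone, carrying human EGFR with the T263I point substitution. It is propagated in E. coli through a high-copy ColE1/pUC-type origin and selected with ampicillin via the β-lactamase gene. The viral portion contains a truncated 5' LTR, the Ψ packaging signal with an adjoining gag fragment, the Rev response element for Rev-dependent nuclear export of the genomic RNA, the cPPT/CTS element, and a ΔU3 self-inactivating 3' LTR, so the integrated provirus lacks LTR promoter activity. Small nef, Rev, lacI, lac promoter/operator and SV40 fragments in the annotation appear to be backbone remnants rather than functional parts.

Between the LTRs, the constitutive human EF-1α promoter drives the EGFR open reading frame, which is flanked by attB1 and attB2 sites, consistent with the recorded Gateway cloning. Downstream lie short T3 and T7 promoter sequences, an attB4 fragment and a V5 epitope tag. The record does not state whether the V5 tag is translated in frame with EGFR, so a tagged product should not be assumed. An EMCV IRES then allows translation of puromycin N-acetyltransferase from the same transcript, linking puromycin resistance in transduced mammalian cells to expression of the EGFR mRNA, and a WPRE enhances transcript processing and expression.

The construct is meant for packaging into lentiviral particles, with helper functions supplied in trans, and for stable expression of this EGFR variant in mammalian cells. It was deposited in connection with a study on systematic functional annotation of somatic mutations in cancer, where such constructs allow the effects of individual mutant alleles to be assessed.
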