Features (pLannotate 1.2.2; 30 found; start..end, strand, type, name):
    377..634     +  LTR            5' LTR (truncated): truncated 5' long terminal repeat (LTR) from HIV-1
    681..806     +  misc_feature   HIV-1 Ψ: packaging signal of human immunodeficiency virus type 1
    790..1128    +  CDS            HIV-1 gag (fragment): gag protein from human immunodeficiency virus 1; gag
   1303..1536    +  misc_feature   RRE: The Rev response element (RRE) of HIV-1 allows for Rev-dependent mRNA export from the nucleus to the cytoplasm.
   1913..2013    +  CDS            Rev (fragment): human immunodeficiency virus 1 (HIV-1) Rev protein; rev; enhances nuclear export of unspliced and incompletely spliced viral mRNAs
   2058..2175    +  misc_feature   cPPT/CTS: central polypurine tract and central termination sequence of HIV-1
   2223..3401    +  promoter       EF-1α promoter: strong constitutive promoter for human elongation factor EF-1α
   3422..3442    +  protein_bind   attB1: mutant version of attB; core recombination site for the Gateway® BP reaction BP Clonase™
   3448..7078    +  CDS            EGFR (fragment) (sequence partly withheld): precursor of human epidermal growth factor receptor
   7082..7106    -  protein_bind   attB2: mutant version of attB; recombination site for the Gateway® BP reaction BP Clonase™
   7114..7132    +  promoter       T3 promoter: promoter for bacteriophage T3 RNA polymerase
   7158..7176    -  promoter       T7 promoter: promoter for bacteriophage T7 RNA polymerase
   7182..7200    -  protein_bind   attB4 (fragment): mutant version of attB; core recombination site for the Gateway® BP reaction BP Clonase™
   7256..7297    +  CDS            V5 tag: epitope tag from simian virus 5
   7423..7885    +  misc_feature   IRES: internal ribosome entry site (IRES) of the encephalomyocarditis virus (EMCV)
   7899..8496    +  CDS            PuroR (fragment): puromycin N-acetyltransferase; pac from Streptomyces; confers resistance to puromycin
   8512..9100    +  misc_feature   WPRE: woodchuck hepatitis virus posttranscriptional regulatory element
   9108..9173    +  CDS            nef (fragment): NEF_HV1Z2 - Experimental evidence at protein level: Swiss-Prot protein existence level 1. Extracellular Nef protein targets CD4(+) T-lymphocytes for apoptosis by interacting with CXCR4 surface receptors. From Human immunodeficiency virus type 1 group M subtype D (isolate Z2/CDC-Z34) (HIV-1).
   9175..9408    +  LTR            3' LTR (ΔU3): self-inactivating 3' long terminal repeat (LTR) from HIV-1
   9613..9717    +  promoter       AmpR promoter: bla
   9718..10578   +  CDS            AmpR: β-lactamase; bla; confers resistance to ampicillin, carbenicillin, and related antibiotics
  10749..11337   +  rep_origin     ori: high-copy-number ColE1/pMB1/pBR322/pUC origin of replication
  11520..11574   +  CDS            lacI (fragment): lac repressor; lacI; The lac repressor binds to the lac operator to inhibit transcription in E. coli. This inhibition can be relieved by adding lactose or isopropyl-β-D-thiogalactopyranoside (IPTG).
  11580..11673   +  rep_origin     SV40 ori (fragment): SV40 origin of replication
  11698..11735   +  CDS            lacI (fragment): lac repressor; lacI; The lac repressor binds to the lac operator to inhibit transcription in E. coli. This inhibition can be relieved by adding lactose or isopropyl-β-D-thiogalactopyranoside (IPTG).
  11748..11769   +  protein_bind   CAP binding site: CAP binding activates transcription in the presence of cAMP. E. coli catabolite activator protein
  11784..11814   +  promoter       lac promoter: promoter for the E. coli lac operon
  11818..11840   +  protein_bind   lac operator (fragment): The lac repressor binds to the lac operator to inhibit transcription in E. coli. This inhibition can be relieved by adding lactose or isopropyl-β-D-thiogalactopyranoside (IPTG). lac repressor encoded by lacI
  11872..11955   +  polyA_signal   SV40 poly(A) signal (fragment): SV40 polyadenylation signal
  12122..329     +  CDS            nef (fragment) (across the origin): NEF_HV1BR - Experimental evidence at protein level: Swiss-Prot protein existence level 1. Extracellular Nef protein targets CD4(+) T-lymphocytes for apoptosis by interacting with CXCR4 surface receptors (PubMed:14990729). From Human immunodeficiency virus type 1 group M subtype B (isolate BRU/LAI) (HIV-1).
>Addgene plasmid #116306 | pHAGE-EGFR-T263I | addgene full sequence | sequence record 250487 | Addgene NGS Result
TGGAAGGGCTAATTCACTCCCAAAGAAGACAAGATATCCTTGATCTGTGGATCTACCACACACAAGGCTA
CTTCCCTGATTAGCAGAACTACACACCAGGGCCAGGGGTCAGATATCCACTGACCTTTGGATGGTGCTAC
AAGCTAGTACCAGTTGAGCCAGATAAGGTAGAAGAGGCCAATAAAGGAGAGAACACCAGCTTGTTACACC
CTGTGAGCCTGCATGGGATGGATGACCCGGAGAGAGAAGTGTTAGAGTGGAGGTTTGACAGCCGCCTAGC
ATTTCATCACGTGGCCCGAGAGCTGCATCCGGAGTACTTCAAGAACTGCTGATATCGAGCTTGCTACAAG
GGACTTTCCGCTGGGGACTTTCCAGGGAGGCGTGGCCTGGGCGGGACTGGGGAGTGGCGAGCCCTCAGAT
CCTGCATATAAGCAGCTGCTTTTTGCCTGTACTGGGTCTCTCTGGTTAGACCAGATCTGAGCCTGGGAGC
TCTCTGGCTAACTAGGGAACCCACTGCTTAAGCCTCAATAAAGCTTGCCTTGAGTGCTTCAAGTAGTGTG
TGCCCGTCTGTTGTGTGACTCTGGTAACTAGAGATCCCTCAGACCCTTTTAGTCAGTGTGGAAAATCTCT
AGCAGTGGCGCCCGAACAGGGACTTGAAAGCGAAAGGGAAACCAGAGGAGCTCTCTCGACGCAGGACTCG
GCTTGCTGAAGCGCGCACGGCAAGAGGCGAGGGGCGGCGACTGGTGAGTACGCCAAAAATTTTGACTAGC
GGAGGCTAGAAGGAGAGAGATGGGTGCGAGAGCGTCAGTATTAAGCGGGGGAGAATTAGATCGCGATGGG
AAAAAATTCGGTTAAGGCCAGGGGGAAAGAAAAAATATAAATTAAAACATATAGTATGGGCAAGCAGGGA
GCTAGAACGATTCGCAGTTAATCCTGGCCTGTTAGAAACATCAGAAGGCTGTAGACAAATACTGGGACAG
CTACAACCATCCCTTCAGACAGGATCAGAAGAACTTAGATCATTATATAATACAGTAGCAACCCTCTATT
GTGTGCATCAAAGGATAGAGATAAAAGACACCAAGGAAGCTTTAGACAAGATAGAGGAAGAGCAAAACAA
AAGTAAGACCACCGCACAGCAAGCGGCCGGCCGCTGATCTTCAGACCTGGAGGAGGAGATATGAGGGACA
ATTGGAGAAGTGAATTATATAAATATAAAGTAGTAAAAATTGAACCATTAGGAGTAGCACCCACCAAGGC
AAAGAGAAGAGTGGTGCAGAGAGAAAAAAGAGCAGTGGGAATAGGAGCTTTGTTCCTTGGGTTCTTGGGA
GCAGCAGGAAGCACTATGGGCGCAGCGTCAATGACGCTGACGGTACAGGCCAGACAATTATTGTCTGGTA
TAGTGCAGCAGCAGAACAATTTGCTGAGGGCTATTGAGGCGCAACAGCATCTGTTGCAACTCACAGTCTG
GGGCATCAAGCAGCTCCAGGCAAGAATCCTGGCTGTGGAAAGATACCTAAAGGATCAACAGCTCCTGGGG
ATTTGGGGTTGCTCTGGAAAACTCATTTGCACCACTGCTGTGCCTTGGAATGCTAGTTGGAGTAATAAAT
CTCTGGAACAGATTTGGAATCACACGACCTGGATGGAGTGGGACAGAGAAATTAACAATTACACAAGCTT
AATACACTCCTTAATTGAAGAATCGCAAAACCAGCAAGAAAAGAATGAACAAGAATTATTGGAATTAGAT
AAATGGGCAAGTTTGTGGAATTGGTTTAACATAACAAATTGGCTGTGGTATATAAAATTATTCATAATGA
TAGTAGGAGGCTTGGTAGGTTTAAGAATAGTTTTTGCTGTACTTTCTATAGTGAATAGAGTTAGGCAGGG
ATATTCACCATTATCGTTTCAGACCCACCTCCCAACCCCGAGGGGACCCGACAGGCCCGAAGGAATAGAA
GAAGAAGGTGGAGAGAGAGACAGAGACAGATCCATTCGATTAGTGAACGGATCTCGACGGTATCGCCGAA
TTCACAAATGGCAGTATTCATCCACAATTTTAAAAGAAAAGGGGGGATTGGGGGGTACAGTGCAGGGGAA
AGAATAGTAGACATAATAGCAACAGACATACAAACTAAAGAATTACAAAAACAAATTACAAAAATTCAAA
ATTTTCGGGTTTATTACAGGGACAGCAGAGATCCAGTTTGGACTAGTCGTGAGGCTCCGGTGCCCGTCAG
TGGGCAGAGCGCACATCGCCCACAGTCCCCGAGAAGTTGGGGGGAGGGGTCGGCAATTGAACCGGTGCCT
AGAGAAGGTGGCGCGGGGTAAACTGGGAAAGTGATGTCGTGTACTGGCTCCGCCTTTTTCCCGAGGGTGG
GGGAGAACCGTATATAAGTGCAGTAGTCGCCGTGAACGTTCTTTTTCGCAACGGGTTTGCCGCCAGAACA
CAGGTAAGTGCCGTGTGTGGTTCCCGCGGGCCTGGCCTCTTTACGGGTTATGGCCCTTGCGTGCCTTGAA
TTACTTCCACCTGGCTGCAGTACGTGATTCTTGATCCCGAGCTTCGGGTTGGAAGTGGGTGGGAGAGTTC
GAGGCCTTGCGCTTAAGGAGCCCCTTCGCCTCGTGCTTGAGTTGAGGCCTGGCCTGGGCGCTGGGGCCGC
CGCGTGCGAATCTGGTGGCACCTTCGCGCCTGTCTCGCTGCTTTCGATAAGTCTCTAGCCATTTAAAATT
TTTGATGACCTGCTGCGACGCTTTTTTTCTGGCAAGATAGTCTTGTAAATGCGGGCCAAGATCTGCACAC
TGGTATTTCGGTTTTTGGGGCCGCGGGCGGCGACGGGGCCCGTGCGTCCCAGCGCACATGTTCGGCGAGG
CGGGGCCTGCGAGCGCGGCCACCGAGAATCGGACGGGGGTAGTCTCAAGCTGGCCGGCCTGCTCTGGTGC
CTGGCCTCGCGCCGCCGTGTATCGCCCCGCCCTGGGCGGCAAGGCTGGCCCGGTCGGCACCAGTTGCGTG
AGCGGAAAGATGGCCGCTTCCCGGCCCTGCTGCAGGGAGCTCAAAATGGAGGACGCGGCGCTCGGGAGAG
CGGGCGGGTGAGTCACCCACACAAAGGAAAAGGGCCTTTCCGTCCTCAGCCGTCGCTTCATGTGACTCCA
CGGAGTACCGGGCGCCGTCCAGGCACCTCGATTAGTTCTCGAGCTTTTGGAGTACGTCGTCTTTAGGTTG
GGGGGAGGGGTTTTATGCGATGGAGTTTCCCCACACTGAGTGGGTGGAGACTGAAGTTAGGCCAGCTTGG
CACTTGATGTAATTCTCCTTGGAATTTGCCCTTTTTGAGTTTGGATCTTGGTTCATTCTCAAGCCTCAGA
CAGTGGTTCAAAGTTTTTTTCTTCCATTTCAGGTGTCGTGAAGCGGCCCTGCAGATATCAACAAGTTTGT
ACAAAAAAGCAGGCACCATGCGACCCTCCGGGACGGCCGGGGCAGCGCTCCTGGCGCTGCTGGCTGCGCT
CTGCCCGGCGAGTCGGGCTCTGGAGGAAAAGAAAGTTTGCCAAGGCACGAGTAACAAGCTCACGCAGTTG
GGCACTTTTGAAGATCATTTTCTCAGCCTCCAGAGGATGTTCAATAACTGTGAGGTGGTCCTTGGGAATT
TGGAAATTACCTATGTGCAGAGGAATTATGATCTTTCCTTCTTAAAGACCATCCAGGAGGTGGCTGGTTA
TGTCCTCATTGCCCTCAACACAGTGGAGCGAATTCCTTTGGAAAACCTGCAGATCATCAGAGGAAATATG
TACTACGAAAATTCCTATGCCTTAGCAGTCTTATCTAACTATGATGCAAATAAAACCGGACTGAAGGAGC
TGCCCATGAGAAATTTACAGGAAATCCTGCATGGCGCCGTGCGGTTCAGCAACAACCCTGCCCTGTGCAA
CGTGGAGAGCATCCAGTGGCGGGACATAGTCAGCAGTGACTTTCTCAGCAACATGTCGATGGACTTCCAG
AACCACCTGGGCAGCTGCCAAAAGTGTGATCCAAGCTGTCCCAATGGGAGCTGCTGGGGTGCAGGAGAGG
AGAACTGCCAGAAACTGACCAAAATCATCTGTGCCCAGCAGTGCTCCGGGCGCTGCCGTGGCAAGTCCCC
CAGTGACTGCTGCCACAACCAGTGTGCTGCAGGCTGCACAGGCCCCCGGGAGAGCGACTGCCTGGTCTGC
CGCAAATTCCGAGACGAAGCCACGTGCAAGGACATCTGCCCCCCACTCATGCTCTACAACCCCACCACGT
ACCAGATGGATGTGAACCCCGAGGGCAAATACAGCTTTGGTGCCACCTGCGTGAAGAAGTGTCCCCGTAA
TTATGTGGTGACAGATCACGGCTCGTGCGTCCGAGCCTGTGGGGCCGACAGCTATGAGATGGAGGAAGAC
GGCGTCCGCAAGTGTAAGAAGTGCGAAGGGCCTTGCCGCAAAGTGTGTAACGGAATAGGTATTGGTGAAT
TTAAAGACTCACTCTCCATAAATGCTACGAATATTAAACACTTCAAAAACTGCACCTCCATCAGTGGCGA
TCTCCACATCCTGCCGGTGGCATTTAGGGGTGACTCCTTCACACATACTCCTCCTCTGGATCCACAGGAA
CTGGATATTCTGAAAACCGTAAAGGAAATCACAGGGTTTTTGCTGATTCAGGCTTGGCCTGAAAACAGGA
CGGACCTCCATGCCTTTGAGAACCTAGAAATCATACGCGGCAGGACCAAGCAACATGGTCAGTTTTCTCT
TGCAGTCGTCAGCCTGAACATAACATCCTTGGGATTACGCTCCCTCAAGGAGATAAGTGATGGAGATGTG
ATAATTTCAGGAAACAAAAATTTGTGCTATGCAAATACAATAAACTGGAAAAAACTGTTTGGGACCTCCG
GTCAGAAAACCAAAATTATAAGCAACAGAGGTGAAAACAGCTGCAAGGCCACAGGCCAGGTCTGCCATGC
CTTGTGCTCCCCCGAGGGCTGCTGGGGCCCGGAGCCCAGGGACTGCGTCTCTTGCCGGAATGTCAGCCGA
GGCAGGGAATGCGTGGACAAGTGCAACCTTCTGGAGGGTGAGCCAAGGGAGTTTGTGGAGAACTCTGAGT
GCATACAGTGCCACCCAGAGTGCCTGCCTCAGGCCATGAACATCACCTGCACAGGACGGGGACCAGACAA
CTGTATCCAGTGTGCCCACTACATTGACGGCCCCCACTGCGTCAAGACCTGCCCGGCAGGAGTCATGGGA
GAAAACAACACCCTGGTCTGGAAGTACGCAGACGCCGGCCATGTGTGCCACCTGTGCCATCCAAACTGCA
CCTACGGATGCACTGGGCCAGGTCTTGAAGGCTGTCCAACGAATGGGCCTAAGATCCCGTCCATCGCCAC
TGGGATGGTGGGGGCCCTCCTCTTGCTGCTGGTGGTGGCCCTGGGGATCGGCCTCTTCATGCGAAGGCGC
CACATCGTTCGGAAGCGCACGCTGCGGAGGCTGCTGCAGGAGAGGGAGCTTGTGGAGCCTCTTACACCCA
GT
[981 nt withheld, positions 5533-6513]
TTCTTCAGCAGCCCCTCCACGTCACGGACTCCCCTCCTGAGCTCTCTGAGTGCAACCAGCAACAATTCCA
CCGTGGCTTGCATTGATAGAAATGGGCTGCAAAGCTGTCCCATCAAGGAAGACAGCTTCTTGCAGCGATA
CAGCTCAGACCCCACAGGCGCCTTGACTGAGGACAGCATAGACGACACCTTCCTCCCAGTGCCTGAATAC
ATAAACCAGTCCGTTCCCAAAAGGCCCGCTGGCTCTGTGCAGAATCCTGTCTATCACAATCAGCCTCTGA
ACCCCGCGCCCAGCAGAGACCCACACTACCAGGACCCCCACAGCACTGCAGTGGGCAACCCCGAGTATCT
CAACACTGTCCAGCCCACCTGTGTCAACAGCACATTCGACAGCCCTGCCCACTGGGCCCAGAAAGGCAGC
CACCAAATTAGCCTGGACAACCCTGACTACCAGCAGGACTTCTTTCCCAAGGAAGCCAAGCCAAATGGCA
TCTTTAAGGGCTCCACAGCTGAAAATGCAGAATACCTAAGGGTCGCGCCACAAAGCAGTGAATTTATTGG
AGCATAGAACCCAGCTTTCTTGTACAAAGTGGTGATATCCAATTAACCCTCACTAAAGGTTGTGAATGAT
TAATGAATAGAAGCCCTATAGTGAGTCGTATTACCACCCAACTTTTCTATACAAAGTGGTTGATATCCAG
CACAGTGGCGGCCGCTCGAGTCTAGAGGGCCCGCGGTTCGAAGGTAAGCCTATCCCTAACCCTCTCCTCG
GTCTCGATTCTACGCGTACCGGTTAGTAATGAGATCCCTCCCCCCCCCCTAACGTTACTGGCCGAAGCCG
CTTGGAATAAGGCCGGTGTGCGTTTGTCTATATGTTATTTTCCACCATATTGCCGTCTTTTGGCAATGTG
AGGGCCCGGAAACCTGGCCCTGTCTTCTTGACGAGCATTCCTAGGGGTCTTTCCCCTCTCGCCAAAGGAA
TGCAAGGTCTGTTGAATGTCGTGAAGGAAGCAGTTCCTCTGGAAGCTTCTTGAAGACAAACAACGTCTGT
AGCGACCCTTTGCAGGCAGCGGAACCCCCCACCTGGCGACAGGTGCCTCTGCGGCCAAAAGCCACGTGTA
TAAGATACACCTGCAAAGGCGGCACAACCCCAGTGCCACGTTGTGAGTTGGATAGTTGTGGAAAGAGTCA
AATGGCTCTCCTCAAGCGTATTCAACAAGGGGCTGAAGGATGCCCAGAAGGTACCCCATTGTATGGGATC
TGATCTGGGGCCTCGGTGCACATGCTTTACATGTGTTTAGTCGAGGTTAAAAAAACGTCTAGGCCCCCCG
AACCACGGGGACGTGGTTTTCCTTTGAAAAACACGATGATAATATGGCCACACATATGACCGAGTACAAG
CCCACGGTGCGCCTCGCCACCCGCGACGACGTCCCCAGGGCCGTACGCACCCTCGCCGCCGCGTTCGCCG
ACTACCCCGCCACGCGCCACACCGTCGATCCGGACCGCCACATCGAGCGGGTCACCGAGCTGCAAGAACT
CTTCCTCACGCGCGTCGGGCTCGACATCGGCAAGGTGTGGGTCGCGGACGACGGCGCCGCGGTGGCGGTC
TGGACCACGCCGGAGAGCGTCGAAGCGGGGGCGGTGTTCGCCGAGATCGGCCCGCGCATGGCCGAGTTGA
GCGGTTCCCGGCTGGCCGCGCAGCAACAGATGGAAGGCCTCCTGGCGCCGCACCGGCCCAAGGAGCCCGC
GTGGTTCCTGGCCACCGTCGGCGTCTCGCCCGACCACCAGGGCAAGGGTCTGGGCAGCGCCGTCGTGCTC
CCCGGAGTGGAGGCGGCCGAGCGCGCCGGGGTGCCCGCCTTCCTGGAGACCTCCGCGCCCCGCAACCTCC
CCTTCTACGAGCGGCTCGGCTTCACCGTCACCGCCGACGTCGAGGTGCCCGAAGGACCGCGCACCTGGTG
CATGACCCGCAAGCCCGGTGCCTAAATCGATAGATCCTAATCAACCTCTGGATTACAAAATTTGTGAAAG
ATTGACTGGTATTCTTAACTATGTTGCTCCTTTTACGCTATGTGGATACGCTGCTTTAATGCCTTTGTAT
CATGCTATTGCTTCCCGTATGGCTTTCATTTTCTCCTCCTTGTATAAATCCTGGTTGCTGTCTCTTTATG
AGGAGTTGTGGCCCGTTGTCAGGCAACGTGGCGTGGTGTGCACTGTGTTTGCTGACGCAACCCCCACTGG
TTGGGGCATTGCCACCACCTGTCAGCTCCTTTCCGGGACTTTCGCTTTCCCCCTCCCTATTGCCACGGCG
GAACTCATCGCCGCCTGCCTTGCCCGCTGCTGGACAGGGGCTCGGCTGTTGGGCACTGACAATTCCGTGG
TGTTGTCGGGGAAATCATCGTCCTTTCCTTGGCTGCTCGCCTGTGTTGCCACCTGGATTCTGCGCGGGAC
GTCCTTCTGCTACGTCCCTTCGGCCCTCAATCCAGCGGACCTTCCTTCCCGCGGCCTGCTGCCGGCTCTG
CGGCCTCTTCCGCGTCTTCGCCTTCGCCCTCAGACGAGTCGGATCTCCCTTTGGGCCGCCTCCCCGCCTG
AGATCCTTTAAGACCAATGACTTACAAGGCAGCTGTAGATCTTAGCCACTTTTTAAAAGAAAAGGGGGGA
CTGGAAGGGCTAATTCACTCCCAACGAAGACAAGATCTGCTTTTTGCTTGTACTGGGTCTCTCTGGTTAG
ACCAGATCTGAGCCTGGGAGCTCTCTGGCTAACTAGGGAACCCACTGCTTAAGCCTCAATAAAGCTTGCC
TTGAGTGCTTCAAGTAGTGTGTGCCCGTCTGTTGTGTGACTCTGGTAACTAGAGATCCCTCAGACCCTTT
TAGTCAGTGTGGAAAATCTCTAGCAGTAGTAGTTCATGTCATCTTATTATTCAGTATTTATAACTTGCAA
AGAAATGAATATCAGAGAGTGAGAGGCCCGGGTTAATTAAGGAAAGGGCTAGATCATTCTTGAAGACGAA
AGGGCCTCGTGATACGCCTATTTTTATAGGTTAATGTCATGATAATAATGGTTTCTTAGACGTCAGGTGG
CACTTTTCGGGGAAATGTGCGCGGAACCCCTATTTGTTTATTTTTCTAAATACATTCAAATATGTATCCG
CTCATGAGACAATAACCCTGATAAATGCTTCAATAATATTGAAAAAGGAAGAGTATGAGTATTCAACATT
TCCGTGTCGCCCTTATTCCCTTTTTTGCGGCATTTTGCCTTCCTGTTTTTGCTCACCCAGAAACGCTGGT
GAAAGTAAAAGATGCTGAAGATCAGTTGGGTGCACGAGTGGGTTACATCGAACTGGATCTCAACAGCGGT
AAGATCCTTGAGAGTTTTCGCCCCGAAGAACGTTTTCCAATGATGAGCACTTTTAAAGTTCTGCTATGTG
GCGCGGTATTATCCCGTGTTGACGCCGGGCAAGAGCAACTCGGTCGCCGCATACACTATTCTCAGAATGA
CTTGGTTGAGTACTCACCAGTCACAGAAAAGCATCTTACGGATGGCATGACAGTAAGAGAATTATGCAGT
GCTGCCATAACCATGAGTGATAACACTGCGGCCAACTTACTTCTGACAACGATCGGAGGACCGAAGGAGC
TAACCGCTTTTTTGCACAACATGGGGGATCATGTAACTCGCCTTGATCGTTGGGAACCGGAGCTGAATGA
AGCCATACCAAACGACGAGCGTGACACCACGATGCCTGTAGCAATGGCAACAACGTTGCGCAAACTATTA
ACTGGCGAACTACTTACTCTAGCTTCCCGGCAACAATTAATAGACTGGATGGAGGCGGATAAAGTTGCAG
GACCACTTCTGCGCTCGGCCCTTCCGGCTGGCTGGTTTATTGCTGATAAATCTGGAGCCGGTGAGCGTGG
GTCTCGCGGTATCATTGCAGCACTGGGGCCAGATGGTAAGCCCTCCCGTATCGTAGTTATCTACACGACG
GGGAGTCAGGCAACTATGGATGAACGAAATAGACAGATCGCTGAGATAGGTGCCTCACTGATTAAGCATT
GGTAACTGTCAGACCAAGTTTACTCATATATACTTTAGATTGATTTAAAACTTCATTTTTAATTTAAAAG
GATCTAGGTGAAGATCCTTTTTGATAATCTCATGACCAAAATCCCTTAACGTGAGTTTTCGTTCCACTGA
GCGTCAGACCCCGTAGAAAAGATCAAAGGATCTTCTTGAGATCCTTTTTTTCTGCGCGTAATCTGCTGCT
TGCAAACAAAAAAACCACCGCTACCAGCGGTGGTTTGTTTGCCGGATCAAGAGCTACCAACTCTTTTTCC
GAAGGTAACTGGCTTCAGCAGAGCGCAGATACCAAATACTGTTCTTCTAGTGTAGCCGTAGTTAGGCCAC
CACTTCAAGAACTCTGTAGCACCGCCTACATACCTCGCTCTGCTAATCCTGTTACCAGTGGCTGCTGCCA
GTGGCGATAAGTCGTGTCTTACCGGGTTGGACTCAAGACGATAGTTACCGGATAAGGCGCAGCGGTCGGG
CTGAACGGGGGGTTCGTGCACACAGCCCAGCTTGGAGCGAACGACCTACACCGAACTGAGATACCTACAG
CGTGAGCTATGAGAAAGCGCCACGCTTCCCGAAGGGAGAAAGGCGGACAGGTATCCGGTAAGCGGCAGGG
TCGGAACAGGAGAGCGCACGAGGGAGCTTCCAGGGGGAAACGCCTGGTATCTTTATAGTCCTGTCGGGTT
TCGCCACCTCTGACTTGAGCGTCGATTTTTGTGATGCTCGTCAGGGGGGCGGAGCCTATGGAAAAACGCC
AGCAACGCGGCCTTTTTACGGTTCCTGGCCTTTTGCTGGCCTTTTGCTCACATGTTCTTTCCTGCGTTAT
CCCCTGATTCTGTGGATAACCGTATTACCGCCTTTGAGTGAGCTGATACCGCTCGCCGCAGCCGAACGAC
CGAGCGCAGCGAGTCAGTGAGCGAGGAAGCGGAAGAGCGCCCAATACGCAAACCGCCTCTCCCCGCGCGT
TGGCCGATTCATTAATGCAGCAAGCTCATGGCTGACTAATTTTTTTTATTTATGCAGAGGCCGAGGCCGC
CTCGGCCTCTGAGCTATTCCAGAAGTAGTGAGGAGGCTTTTTTGGAGGCCTAGGCTTTTGCAAAAAGCTC
CCCGTGGCACGACAGGTTTCCCGACTGGAAAGCGGGCAGTGAGCGCAACGCAATTAATGTGAGTTAGCTC
ACTCATTAGGCACCCCAGGCTTTACACTTTATGCTTCCGGCTCGTATGTTGTGTGGAATTGTGAGCGGAT
AACAATTTCACACAGGAAACAGCTATGACATGATTACGAATTTCACAAATAAAGCATTTTTTTCACTGCA
TTCTAGTTGTGGTTTGTCCAAACTCATCAATGTATCTTATCATGTCTGGATCAACTGGATAACTCAAGCT
AACCAAAATCATCCCAAACTTCCCACCCCATACCCTATTACCACTGCCAATTACCTGTGGTTTCATTTAC
TCTAAACCTGTGATTCCTCTGAATTATTTTCATTTTAAAGAAATTGTATTTGTTAAATATGTACTACAAA
CTTAGTAGT
