>Addgene plasmid #116306 | pHAGE-EGFR-T263I | depositor partial sequence | sequence record 219180 | insert
ATGCGACCCTCCGGGACGGCCGGGGCAGCGCTCCTGGCGCTGCTGGCTGCGCTCTGCCCGGCGAGTCGGG
CTCTGGAGGAAAAGAAAGTTTGCCAAGGCACGAGTAACAAGCTCACGCAGTTGGGCACTTTTGAAGATCA
TTTTCTCAGCCTCCAGAGGATGTTCAATAACTGTGAGGTGGTCCTTGGGAATTTGGAAATTACCTATGTG
CAGAGGAATTATGATCTTTCCTTCTTAAAGACCATCCAGGAGGTGGCTGGTTATGTCCTCATTGCCCTCA
ACACAGTGGAGCGAATTCCTTTGGAAAACCTGCAGATCATCAGAGGAAATATGTACTACGAAAATTCCTA
TGCCTTAGCAGTCTTATCTAACTATGATGCAAATAAAACCGGACTGAAGGAGCTGCCCATGAGAAATTTA
CAGGAAATCCTGCATGGCGCCGTGCGGTTCAGCAACAACCCTGCCCTGTGCAACGTGGAGAGCATCCAGT
GGCGGGACATAGTCAGCAGTGACTTTCTCAGCAACATGTCGATGGACTTCCAGAACCACCTGGGCAGCTG
CCAAAAGTGTGATCCAAGCTGTCCCAATGGGAGCTGCTGGGGTGCAGGAGAGGAGAACTGCCAGAAACTG
ACCAAAATCATCTGTGCCCAGCAGTGCTCCGGGCGCTGCCGTGGCAAGTCCCCCAGTGACTGCTGCCACA
ACCAGTGTGCTGCAGGCTGCACAGGCCCCCGGGAGAGCGACTGCCTGGTCTGCCGCAAATTCCGAGACGA
AGCCACGTGCAAGGACATCTGCCCCCCACTCATGCTCTACAACCCCACCACGTACCAGATGGATGTGAAC
CCCGAGGGCAAATACAGCTTTGGTGCCACCTGCGTGAAGAAGTGTCCCCGTAATTATGTGGTGACAGATC
ACGGCTCGTGCGTCCGAGCCTGTGGGGCCGACAGCTATGAGATGGAGGAAGACGGCGTCCGCAAGTGTAA
GAAGTGCGAAGGGCCTTGCCGCAAAGTGTGTAACGGAATAGGTATTGGTGAATTTAAAGACTCACTCTCC
ATAAATGCTACGAATATTAAACACTTCAAAAACTGCACCTCCATCAGTGGCGATCTCCACATCCTGCCGG
TGGCATTTAGGGGTGACTCCTTCACACATACTCCTCCTCTGGATCCACAGGAACTGGATATTCTGAAAAC
CGTAAAGGAAATCACAGGGTTTTTGCTGATTCAGGCTTGGCCTGAAAACAGGACGGACCTCCATGCCTTT
GAGAACCTAGAAATCATACGCGGCAGGACCAAGCAACATGGTCAGTTTTCTCTTGCAGTCGTCAGCCTGA
ACATAACATCCTTGGGATTACGCTCCCTCAAGGAGATAAGTGATGGAGATGTGATAATTTCAGGAAACAA
AAATTTGTGCTATGCAAATACAATAAACTGGAAAAAACTGTTTGGGACCTCCGGTCAGAAAACCAAAATT
ATAAGCAACAGAGGTGAAAACAGCTGCAAGGCCACAGGCCAGGTCTGCCATGCCTTGTGCTCCCCCGAGG
GCTGCTGGGGCCCGGAGCCCAGGGACTGCGTCTCTTGCCGGAATGTCAGCCGAGGCAGGGAATGCGTGGA
CAAGTGCAACCTTCTGGAGGGTGAGCCAAGGGAGTTTGTGGAGAACTCTGAGTGCATACAGTGCCACCCA
GAGTGCCTGCCTCAGGCCATGAACATCACCTGCACAGGACGGGGACCAGACAACTGTATCCAGTGTGCCC
ACTACATTGACGGCCCCCACTGCGTCAAGACCTGCCCGGCAGGAGTCATGGGAGAAAACAACACCCTGGT
CTGGAAGTACGCAGACGCCGGCCATGTGTGCCACCTGTGCCATCCAAACTGCACCTACGGATGCACTGGG
CCAGGTCTTGAAGGCTGTCCAACGAATGGGCCTAAGATCCCGTCCATCGCCACTGGGATGGTGGGGGCCC
TCCTCTTGCTGCTGGTGGTGGCCCTGGGGATCGGCCTCTTCATGCGAAGGCGCCACATCGTTCGGAAGCG
CACGCTGCGGAGGCTGCTGCAGGAGAGGGAGCTTGTGGAGCCTCTTACACCCAGT
[981 nt withheld, positions 2086-3066]
TTCTTCAGCAGCCCCTCCACGTCACGGACTCCCCTCCTGAGCTCTCTGAGTGCAACCAGCAACAATTCCA
CCGTGGCTTGCATTGATAGAAATGGGCTGCAAAGCTGTCCCATCAAGGAAGACAGCTTCTTGCAGCGATA
CAGCTCAGACCCCACAGGCGCCTTGACTGAGGACAGCATAGACGACACCTTCCTCCCAGTGCCTGAATAC
ATAAACCAGTCCGTTCCCAAAAGGCCCGCTGGCTCTGTGCAGAATCCTGTCTATCACAATCAGCCTCTGA
ACCCCGCGCCCAGCAGAGACCCACACTACCAGGACCCCCACAGCACTGCAGTGGGCAACCCCGAGTATCT
CAACACTGTCCAGCCCACCTGTGTCAACAGCACATTCGACAGCCCTGCCCACTGGGCCCAGAAAGGCAGC
CACCAAATTAGCCTGGACAACCCTGACTACCAGCAGGACTTCTTTCCCAAGGAAGCCAAGCCAAATGGCA
TCTTTAAGGGCTCCACAGCTGAAAATGCAGAATACCTAAGGGTCGCGCCACAAAGCAGTGAATTTATTGG
AGCATGA
